>Addgene plasmid #19873 | pDESTmycDICER | addgene full sequence | sequence record 354961 | Addgene NGS Result
CATTAGATGCATGTCGTTACATAACTTACGGTAAATGGCCCGCCTGGCTGACCGCCCAACGACCCCCGCC
CATTGACGTCAATAATGACGTATGTTCCCATAGTAACGCCAATAGGGACTTTCCATTGACGTCAATGGGT
GGAGTATTTACGGTAAACTGCCCACTTGGCAGTACATCAAGTGTATCATATGCCAAGTACGCCCCCTATT
GACGTCAATGACGGTAAATGGCCCGCCTGGCATTATGCCCAGTACATGACCTTATGGGACTTTCCTACTT
GGCAGTACATCTACGTATTAGTCATCGCTATTACCATGGTGATGCGGTTTTGGCAGTACATCAATGGGCG
TGGATAGCGGTTTGACTCACGGGGATTTCCAAGTCTCCACCCCATTGACGTCAATGGGAGTTTGTTTTGG
CACCAAAATCAACGGGACTTTCCAAAATGTCGTAACAACTCCGCCCCATTGACGCAAATGGGCGGTAGGC
GTGTACGGTGGGAGGTCTATATAAGCAGAGCTCGTTTAGTGAACCGTCAGATCGCCTGGAGACGCCATCC
ACGCTGTTTTGACCTCCATAGAAGACACCGGGACCGATCCAGCCTCCGGACTCTAGCCTAGGCCGCGGTA
CCACCATGGAACAAAAACTTATTTCTGAAGAAGATCTGTCTAGATCAACAAGTTTGTACAAAAAAGCAGG
CTCCACCATGGGAACCAATTCAGTCGACATGAAAAGCCCTGCTTTGCAACCCCTCAGCATGGCAGGCCTG
CAGCTCATGACCCCTGCTTCCTCACCAATGGGTCCTTTCTTTGGACTGCCATGGCAACAAGAAGCAATTC
ATGATAACATTTATACGCCAAGAAAATATCAGGTTGAACTGCTTGAAGCAGCTCTGGATCATAATACCAT
CGTCTGTTTAAACACTGGCTCAGGGAAGACATTTATTGCAGTACTACTCACTAAAGAGCTGTCCTATCAG
ATCAGGGGAGACTTCAGCAGAAATGGAAAAAGGACGGTGTTCTTGGTCAACTCTGCAAACCAGGTTGCTC
AACAAGTGTCAGCTGTCAGAACTCATTCAGATCTCAAGGTTGGGGAATACTCAAACCTAGAAGTAAATGC
ATCTTGGACAAAAGAGAGATGGAACCAAGAGTTTACTAAGCACCAGGTTCTCATTATGACTTGCTATGTC
GCCTTGAATGTTTTGAAAAATGGTTACTTATCACTGTCAGACATTAACCTTTTGGTGTTTGATGAGTGTC
ATCTTGCAATCCTAGACCACCCCTATCGAGAAATTATGAAGCTCTGTGAAAATTGTCCATCATGTCCTCG
CATTTTGGGACTAACTGCTTCCATTTTAAATGGGAAATGTGATCCAGAGGAATTGGAAGAAAAGATTCAG
AAACTAGAGAAAATTCTTAAGAGTAATGCTGAAACTGCAACTGACCTGGTGGTCTTAGACAGGTATACTT
CTCAGCCATGTGAGATTGTGGTGGATTGTGGACCATTTACTGACAGAAGTGGGCTTTATGAAAGACTGCT
GATGGAATTAGAAGAAGCACTTAATTTTATCAATGATTGTAATATATCTGTACATTCAAAAGAAAGAGAT
TCTACTTTAATTTCGAAACAGATACTATCAGACTGTCGTGCCGTATTGGTAGTTCTGGGACCCTGGTGTG
CAGATAAAGTAGCTGGAATGATGGTAAGAGAACTACAGAAATACATCAAACATGAGCAAGAGGAGCTGCA
CAGGAAATTTTTATTGTTTACAGACACTTTCCTAAGGAAAATACATGCACTATGTGAAGAGCACTTCTCA
CCTGCCTCACTTGACCTGAAATTTGTAACTCCTAAAGTAATCAAACTGCTCGAAATCTTACGCAAATATA
AACCATATGAGCGACAGCAGTTTGAAAGCGTTGAGTGGTATAATAATAGAAATCAGGATAATTATGTGTC
ATGGAGTGATTCTGAGGATGATGATGAGGATGAAGAAATTGAAGAAAAAGAGAAGCCAGAGACAAATTTT
CCTTCTCCTTTTACCAACATTTTGTGCGGAATTATTTTTGTGGAAAGAAGATACACAGCAGTTGTCTTAA
ACAGATTGATAAAGGAAGCTGGCAAACAAGATCCAGAGCTGGCTTATATCAGTAGCAATTTCATAACTGG
ACATGGCATTGGGAAGAATCAGCCTCGCAACAAACAGATGGAAGCAGAATTCAGAAAACAGGAAGAGGTA
CTTAGGAAATTTCGAGCACATGAGACCAACCTGCTTATTGCAACAAGTATTGTAGAAGAGGGTGTTGATA
TACCAAAATGCAACTTGGTGGTTCGTTTTGATTTGCCCACAGAATATCGATCCTATGTTCAATCTAAAGG
AAGAGCAAGGGCACCCATCTCTAATTATATAATGTTAGCGGATACAGACAAAATAAAAAGTTTTGAAGAA
GACCTTAAAACCTACAAAGCTATTGAAAAGATCTTGAGAAACAAGTGTTCCAAGTCGGTTGATACTGGTG
AGACTGACATTGATCCTGTCATGGATGATGATGACGTTTTCCCACCATATGTGTTGAGGCCTGACGATGG
TGGTCCACGAGTCACAATCAACACGGCCATTGGACACATCAATAGATACTGTGCTAGATTACCAAGTGAT
CCGTTTACTCATCTAGCTCCTAAATGCAGAACCCGAGAGTTGCCTGATGGTACATTTTATTCAACTCTTT
ATCTGCCAATTAACTCACCTCTTCGAGCCTCCATTGTTGGTCCACCAATGAGCTGTGTACGATTGGCTGA
AAGAGTTGTAGCTCTCATTTGCTGTGAGAAACTGCACAAAATTGGCGAACTGGATGACCATTTGATGCCA
GTTGGGAAAGAGACTGTTAAATATGAAGAGGAGCTTGATTTGCATGATGAAGAAGAGACCAGTGTTCCAG
GAAGACCAGGTTCCACGAAACGAAGGCAGTGCTACCCAAAAGCAATTCCAGAGTGTTTGAGGGATAGTTA
TCCCAGACCTGATCAGCCCTGTTACCTGTATGTGATAGGAATGGTTTTAACTACACCTTTACCTGATGAA
CTCAACTTTAGAAGGCGGAAGCTCTATCCTCCTGAAGATACCACAAGATGCTTTGGAATACTGACGGCCA
AACCCATACCTCAGATTCCACACTTTCCTGTGTACACACGCTCTGGAGAGGTTACCATATCCATTGAGTT
GAAGAAGTCTGGTTTCATGTTGTCTCTACAAATGCTTGAGTTGATTACAAGACTTCACCAGTATATATTC
TCACATATTCTTCGGCTTGAAAAACCTGCACTAGAATTTAAACCTACAGACGCTGATTCAGCATACTGTG
TTCTACCTCTTAATGTTGTTAATGACTCCAGCACTTTGGATATTGACTTTAAATTCATGGAAGATATTGA
GAAGTCTGAAGCTCGCATAGGCATTCCCAGTACAAAGTATACAAAAGAAACACCCTTTGTTTTTAAATTA
GAAGATTACCAAGATGCCGTTATCATTCCAAGATATCGCAATTTTGATCAGCCTCATCGATTTTATGTAG
CTGATGTGTACACTGATCTTACCCCACTCAGTAAATTTCCTTCCCCTGAGTATGAAACTTTTGCAGAATA
TTATAAAACAAAGTACAACCTTGACCTAACCAATCTCAACCAGCCACTGCTGGATGTGGACCACACATCT
TCAAGACTTAATCTTTTGACACCTCGACATTTGAATCAGAAGGGGAAAGCGCTTCCTTTAAGCAGTGCTG
AGAAGAGGAAAGCCAAATGGGAAAGTCTGCAGAATAAACAGATACTGGTTCCAGAACTCTGTGCTATACA
TCCAATTCCAGCATCACTGTGGAGAAAAGCTGTTTGTCTCCCCAGCATACTTTATCGCCTTCACTGCCTT
TTGACTGCAGAGGAGCTAAGAGCCCAGACTGCCAGCGATGCTGGCGTGGGAGTCAGATCACTTCCTGCGG
ATTTTAGATACCCTAACTTAGACTTCGGGTGGAAAAAATCTATTGACAGCAAATCTTTCATCTCAATTTC
TAACTCCTCTTCAGCTGAAAATGATAATTACTGTAAGCACAGCACAATTGTCCCTGAAAATGCTGCACAT
CAAGGTGCTAATAGAACCTCCTCTCTAGAAAATCATGACCAAATGTCTGTGAACTGCAGAACGTTGCTCA
GCGAGTCCCCTGGTAAGCTCCACGTTGAAGTTTCAGCAGATCTTACAGCAATTAATGGTCTTTCTTACAA
TCAAAATCTCGCCAATGGCAGTTATGATTTAGCTAACAGAGACTTTTGCCAAGGAAATCAGCTAAATTAC
TACAAGCAGGAAATACCCGTGCAACCAACTACCTCATATTCCATTCAGAATTTATACAGTTACGAGAACC
AGCCCCAGCCCAGCGATGAATGTACTCTCCTGAGTAATAAATACCTTGATGGAAATGCTAACAAATCTAC
CTCAGATGGAAGTCCTGTGATGGCCGTAATGCCTGGTACGACAGACACTATTCAAGTGCTCAAGGGCAGG
ATGGATTCTGAGCAGAGCCCTTCTATTGGGTACTCCTCAAGGACTCTTGGCCCCAATCCTGGACTTATTC
TTCAGGCTTTGACTCTGTCAAACGCTAGTGATGGATTTAACCTGGAGCGGCTTGAAATGCTTGGCGACTC
CTTTTTAAAGCATGCCATCACCACATATCTATTTTGCACTTACCCTGATGCGCATGAGGGCCGCCTTTCA
TATATGAGAAGCAAAAAGGTCAGCAACTGTAATCTGTATCGCCTTGGAAAAAAGAAGGGACTACCCAGCC
GCATGGTGGTGTCAATATTTGATCCCCCTGTGAATTGGCTTCCTCCTGGTTATGTAGTAAATCAAGACAA
AAGCAACACAGATAAATGGGAAAAAGATGAAATGACAAAAGACTGCATGCTGGCGAATGGCAAACTGGAT
GAGGATTACGAGGAGGAGGATGAGGAGGAGGAGAGCCTGATGTGGAGGGCTCCGAAGGAAGAGGCTGACT
ATGAAGATGATTTCCTGGAGTATGATCAGGAACATATCAGATTTATAGATAATATGTTAATGGGGTCAGG
AGCTTTTGTAAAGAAAATCTCTCTTTCTCCTTTTTCAACCACTGATTCTGCATATGAATGGAAAATGCCC
AAAAAATCCTCCTTAGGTAGTATGCCATTTTCATCAGATTTTGAGGATTTTGACTACAGCTCTTGGGATG
CAATGTGCTATCTGGATCCTAGCAAAGCTGTTGAAGAAGATGACTTTGTGGTGGGGTTCTGGAATCCATC
AGAAGAAAACTGTGGTGTTGACACGGGAAAGCAGTCCATTTCTTACGACTTGCACACTGAGCAGTGTATT
GCTGACAAAAGCATAGCGGACTGTGTGGAAGCCCTGCTGGGCTGCTATTTAACCAGCTGTGGGGAGAGGG
CTGCTCAGCTTTTCCTCTGTTCACTGGGGCTGAAGGTGCTCCCGGTAATTAAAAGGACTGATCGGGAAAA
GGCCCTGTGCCCTACTCGGGAGAATTTCAACAGCCAACAAAAGAACCTTTCAGTGAGCTGTGCTGCTGCT
TCTGTGGCCAGTTCACGCTCTTCTGTATTGAAAGACTCGGAATATGGTTGTTTGAAGATTCCACCAAGAT
GTATGTTTGATCATCCAGATGCAGATAAAACACTGTATCACCTTATATCGGGGTTTGAAAATTTTGAAAA
GAAAATCAACTACAGATTCAAGAATAAGGCTTACCTTCTCCAGGCTTTTACACATGCCTCCTACCACTAC
AATACTATCACTGATTGTTACCAGCGCTTAGAATTCCTGGGAGATGCGATTTTGGACTACCTCATAACCA
AGCACCTTTATGAAGACCCGCGGCAGCACTCCCCGGGGGTCCTGACAGACCTGCGGTCTGCCCTGGTCAA
CAACACCATCTTTGCATCGCTGGCTGTAAAGTACGACTACCACAAGTACTTCAAAGCTGTCTCTCCTGAG
CTCTTCCATGTCATTGATGACTTTGTGCAGTTTCAGCTTGAGAAGAATGAAATGCAAGGAATGGATTCTG
AGCTTAGGAGATCTGAGGAGGATGAAGAGAAAGAAGAGGATATTGAAGTTCCAAAGGCCATGGGGGATAT
TTTTGAGTCGCTTGCTGGTGCCATTTACATGGATAGTGGGATGTCACTGGAGACAGTCTGGCAGGTGTAC
TATCCCATGATGCGGCCACTAATAGAAAAGTTTTCTGCAAATGTACCCCGTTCCCCAGTGCGAGAATTGC
TTGAAATGGAACCAGAAACTGCCAAATTTAGCCCGGCTGAGAGAACTTATGACGGGAAGGTCAGAGTCAC
TGTGGAAGTAGTAGGAAAGGGGAAATTTAAAGGTGTTGGTCGAAGTTACAGGATTGCCAAATCTGCAGCA
GCAAGAAGAGCCCTCCGAAGCCTCAAAGCTAATCAACCTCAGGTTCCCAATAGCCATCACCATCACCATC
ACTGAGCGGCCGCACTCGAGATATCTAGACCCAGCTTTCTTGTACAAAGTGGTTGATCGCGTGCATGCGA
CGTCATAGCTCTCTCCCTATAGTGAGTCGTATTATAAGCTAGGCACTGGCCGTCGTTTTACAACGTCGTG
ACTGGGAAAACTGCTAGCTTGGGATCTTTGTGAAGGAACCTTACTTCTGTGGTGTGACATAATTGGACAA
ACTACCTACAGAGATTTAAAGCTCTAAGGTAAATATAAAATTTTTAAGTGTATAATGTGTTAAACTAGCT
GCATATGCTTGCTGCTTGAGAGTTTTGCTTACTGAGTATGATTTATGAAAATATTATACACAGGAGCTAG
TGATTCTAATTGTTTGTGTATTTTAGATTCACAGTCCCAAGGCTCATTTCAGGCCCCTCAGTCCTCACAG
TCTGTTCATGATCATAATCAGCCATACCACATTTGTAGAGGTTTTACTTGCTTTAAAAAACCTCCCACAC
CTCCCCCTGAACCTGAAACATAAAATGAATGCAATTGTTGTTGTTAACTTGTTTATTGCAGCTTATAATG
GTTACAAATAAAGCAATAGCATCACAAATTTCACAAATAAAGCATTTTTTTCACTGCATTCTAGTTGTGG
TTTGTCCAAACTCATCAATGTATCTTATCATGTCTGGATCGATCCTGCATTAATGAATCGGCCAACGCGC
GGGGAGAGGCGGTTTGCGTATTGGCTGGCGTAATAGCGAAGAGGCCCGCACCGATCGCCCTTCCCAACAG
TTGCGCAGCCTGAATGGCGAATGGG
[124 nt withheld, positions 7306-7429]
C
[91 nt withheld, positions 7431-7521]
A
[49 nt withheld, positions 7523-7571]
CCTTTGACGTTGGAGTCCACGTTCTTT
[37 nt withheld, positions 7599-7635]
ACCCTATCTCGGTCTATTCTTTTGATTTATAAGGGATTTTGCCGATTTCGGCCTATTGGTTAAAAAATGA
GCTGATTTAACAAAAATTTAACGCGAATTTTAACAAAATATTAACGCTTACAATTTCCTGATGCGGTATT
TTCTCCTTACGCATCTGTGCGGTATTTCACACCGCATACGCGGATCTGCGCAGCACCATGGCCTGAAATA
ACCTCTGAAAGAGGAACTTGGTTAGGTACCTTCTGAGGCGGAAAGAACCAGCTGTGGAATGTGTGTCAGT
TAGGGTGTGGAAAGTCCCCAGGCTCCCCAGCAGGCAGAAGTATGCAAAGCATGCATCTCAATTAGTCAGC
AACCAGGTGTGGAAAGTCCCCAGGCTCCCCAGCAGGCAGAAGTATGCAAAGCATGCATCTCAATTAGTCA
GCAACCATAGTCCCGCCCCTAACTCCGCCCATCCCGCCCCTAACTCCGCCCAGTTCCGCCCATTCTCCGC
CCCATGGCTGACTAATTTTTTTTATTTATGCAGAGGCCGAGGCCGCCTCGGCCTCTGAGCTATTCCAGAA
GTAGTGAGGAGGCTTTTTTGGAGGCCTAGGCTTTTGCAAAAAGCTTGATTCTTCTGACACAACAGTCTCG
AACTTAAGGCTAGAGCCACCATGATTGAACAAGATGGATTGCACGCAGGTTCTCCGGCCGCTTGGGTGGA
GAGGCTATTCGGCTATGACTGGGCACAACAGACAATCGGCTGCTCTGATGCCGCCGTGTTCCGGCTGTCA
GCGCAGGGGCGCCCGGTTCTTTTTGTCAAGACCGACCTGTCCGGTGCCCTGAATGAACTGCAGGACGAGG
CAGCGCGGCTATCGTGGCTGGCCACGACGGGCGTTCCTTGCGCAGCTGTGCTCGACGTTGTCACTGAAGC
GGGAAGGGACTGGCTGCTATTGGGCGAAGTGCCGGGGCAGGATCTCCTGTCATCTCACCTTGCTCCTGCC
GAGAAAGTATCCATCATGGCTGATGCAATGCGGCGGCTGCATACGCTTGATCCGGCTACCTGCCCATTCG
ACCACCAAGCGAAACATCGCATCGAGCGAGCACGTACTCGGATGGAAGCCGGTCTTGTCGATCAGGATGA
TCTGGACGAAGAGCATCAGGGGCTCGCGCCAGCCGAACTGTTCGCCAGGCTCAAGGCGCGCATGCCCGAC
GGCGAGGATCTCGTCGTGACCCATGGCGATGCCTGCTTGCCGAATATCATGGTGGAAAATGGCCGCTTTT
CTGGATTCATCGACTGTGGCCGGCTGGGTGTGGCGGACCGCTATCAGGACATAGCGTTGGCTACCCGTGA
TATTGCTGAAGAGCTTGGCGGCGAATGGGCTGACCGCTTCCTCGTGCTTTACGGTATCGCCGCTCCCGAT
TCGCAGCGCATCGCCTTCTATCGCCTTCTTGACGAGTTCTTCTGAGCGGGACTCTGGGGTTCGAAATGAC
CGACCAAGCGACGCCCAACCTGCCATCACGATGGCCGCAATAAAATATCTTTATTTTCATTACATCTGTG
TGTTGGTTTTTTGTGTGAATCGATAGCGATAAGGATCCGCGTATGGTGCACTCTCAGTACAATCTGCTCT
GATGCCGCATAGTTAAGCCAGCCCCGACACCCGCCAACACCCGCTGACGCGCCCTGACGGGCTTGTCTGC
TCCCGGCATCCGCTTACAGACAAGCTGTGACCGTCTCCGGGAGCTGCATGTGTCAGAGGTTTTCACCGTC
ATCACCGAAACGCGCGAGACGAAAGGGCCTCGTGATACGCCTATTTTTATAGGTTAATGTCATGATAATA
ATGGTTTCTTAGACGTCAGGTGGCACTTTTCGGGGAAATGTGCGCGGAACCCCTATTTGTTTATTTTTCT
AAATACATTCAAATATGTATCCGCTCATGAGACAATAACCCTGATAAATGCTTCAATAATATTGAAAAAG
GAAGAGTATGAGTATTCAACATTTCCGTGTCGCCCTTATTCCCTTTTTTGCGGCATTTTGCCTTCCTGTT
TTTGCTCACCCAGAAACGCTGGTGAAAGTAAAAGATGCTGAAGATCAGTTGGGTGCACGAGTGGGTTACA
TCGAACTGGATCTCAACAGCGGTAAGATCCTTGAGAGTTTTCGCCCCGAAGAACGTTTTCCAATGATGAG
CACTTTTAAAGTTCTGCTATGTGGCGCGGTATTATCCCGTATTGACGCCGGGCAAGAGCAACTCGGTCGC
CGCATACACTATTCTCAGAATGACTTGGTTGAGTACTCACCAGTCACAGAAAAGCATCTTACGGATGGCA
TGACAGTAAGAGAATTATGCAGTGCTGCCATAACCATGAGTGATAACACTGCGGCCAACTTACTTCTGAC
AACGATCGGAGGACCGAAGGAGCTAACCGCTTTTTTGCACAACATGGGGGATCATGTAACTCGCCTTGAT
CGTTGGGAACCGGAGCTGAATGAAGCCATACCAAACGACGAGCGTGACACCACGATGCCTGTAGCAATGG
CAACAACGTTGCGCAAACTATTAACTGGCGAACTACTTACTCTAGCTTCCCGGCAACAATTAATAGACTG
GATGGAGGCGGATAAAGTTGCAGGACCACTTCTGCGCTCGGCCCTTCCGGCTGGCTGGTTTATTGCTGAT
AAATCTGGAGCCGGTGAGCGTGGGTCTCGCGGTATCATTGCAGCACTGGGGCCAGATGGTAAGCCCTCCC
GTATCGTAGTTATCTACACGACGGGGAGTCAGGCAACTATGGATGAACGAAATAGACAGATCGCTGAGAT
AGGTGCCTCACTGATTAAGCATTGGTAACTGTCAGACCAAGTTTACTCATATATACTTTAGATTGATTTA
AAACTTCATTTTTAATTTAAAAGGATCTAGGTGAAGATCCTTTTTGATAATCTCATGACCAAAATCCCTT
AACGTGAGTTTTCGTTCCACTGAGCGTCAGACCCCGTAGAAAAGATCAAAGGATCTTCTTGAGATCCTTT
TTTTCTGCGCGTAATCTGCTGCTTGCAAACAAAAAAACCACCGCTACCAGCGGTGGTTTGTTTGCCGGAT
CAAGAGCTACCAACTCTTTTTCCGAAGGTAACTGGCTTCAGCAGAGCGCAGATACCAAATACTGTTCTTC
TAGTGTAGCCGTAGTTAGGCCACCACTTCAAGAACTCTGTAGCACCGCCTACATACCTCGCTCTGCTAAT
CCTGTTACCAGTGGCTGCTGCCAGTGGCGATAAGTCGTGTCTTACCGGGTTGGACTCAAGACGATAGTTA
CCGGATAAGGCGCAGCGGTCGGGCTGAACGGGGGGTTCGTGCACACAGCCCAGCTTGGAGCGAACGACCT
ACACCGAACTGAGATACCTACAGCGTGAGCTATGAGAAAGCGCCACGCTTCCCGAAGGGAGAAAGGCGGA
CAGGTATCCGGTAAGCGGCAGGGTCGGAACAGGAGAGCGCACGAGGGAGCTTCCAGGGGGAAACGCCTGG
TATCTTTATAGTCCTGTCGGGTTTCGCCACCTCTGACTTGAGCGTCGATTTTTGTGATGCTCGTCAGGGG
GGCGGAGCCTATGGAAAAACGCCAGCAACGCGGCCTTTTTACGGTTCCTGGCCTTTTGCTGGCCTTTTGC
TCACATGTTCTTTCCTGCGTTATCCCCTGATTCTGTGGATAACCGTATTACCGCCTTTGAGTGAGCTGAT
ACCGCTCGCCGCAGCCGAACGACCGAGCGCAGCGAGTCAGTGAGCGAGGAAGCGGAAGAGCGCCCAATAC
GCAAACCGCCTCTCCCCGCGCGTTGGCCGATTCATTAATGCAGAGCTTGCAATTCGCGCTTTTTCAATAT
TATTGAAGCATTTATCAGGGTTATTGTCTCATGAGCGGATACATATTTGAATGTATTTAGAAAAATAAAC
AAATAGGGGTTCCGCGCACATTTCCCCGAAAAGTGCCACCTGACGTCTAAGAAACCATTATTATCATGAC
ATTAACCTATAAAAATAGGCGTATTACGAGGCCCTTTCACG
Features (pLannotate 1.2.2; 26 found; start..end, strand, type, name):
     15..318     +  enhancer       CMV enhancer: human cytomegalovirus immediate early enhancer
    319..522     +  promoter       CMV promoter: human cytomegalovirus (CMV) immediate early promoter
    678..702     +  protein_bind   attB1: mutant version of attB; recombination site for the Gateway® BP reaction BP Clonase™
    729..6494    +  CDS            DICER1: DICER_HUMAN - Also known as DICER, HERNA, KIAA0928. Experimental evidence at protein level: Swiss-Prot protein existence level 1. Double-stranded RNA (dsRNA) endoribonuclease playing a central role in short dsRNA-mediated post-transcriptional gene silencing. Cleaves naturally occurring long dsRNAs and short hairpin pre-microRNAs (miRNA) into fragments of twenty-one to twenty-three nucleotides with 3' overhang of two nucleotides, producing respectively short interfering RNAs (siRNA) and mature microRNAs. SiRNAs and miRNAs serve as guide to direct the RNA-induced silencing complex (RISC) to comp
   6495..6512    +  CDS            7xHis (fragment): 6xHis affinity tag
   6539..6563    -  protein_bind   attB2: mutant version of attB; recombination site for the Gateway® BP reaction BP Clonase™
   6596..6614    -  promoter       T7 promoter: promoter for bacteriophage T7 RNA polymerase
   6624..6661    +  CDS            lacZα (fragment): LacZα fragment of β-galactosidase; lacZ fragment
   6673..6787    +  intron         large T intron (fragment): SV40 (simian virus 40) large T antigen intron
   6861..6886    +  intron         small t intron (fragment): SV40 (simian virus 40) small t antigen intron
   6886..7023    +  CDS            large T antigen (fragment): large T antigen from SV40 (simian virus 40)
   7046..7180    +  polyA_signal   SV40 poly(A) signal: SV40 polyadenylation signal
   7185..7234    -  CDS            lacI (fragment): lac repressor; lacI; The lac repressor binds to the lac operator to inhibit transcription in E. coli. This inhibition can be relieved by adding lactose or isopropyl-β-D-thiogalactopyranoside (IPTG).
   7234..7301    +  CDS            lacZα (fragment): LacZα fragment of β-galactosidase; lacZ fragment
   7306..7734    +  rep_origin     f1 ori (sequence partly withheld): f1 bacteriophage origin of replication; arrow indicates direction of (+) strand synthesis
   7762..7813    -  misc_feature   bom (fragment): basis of mobility region from pBR322
   7878..8235    +  promoter       SV40 promoter: SV40 enhancer and early promoter
   8286..9077    +  CDS            neo: KKA2_KLEPN - Also known as kan, nptII. Experimental evidence at protein level: Swiss-Prot protein existence level 1. Resistance to kanamycin, neomycin, paromomycin, ribostamycin, butirosin and gentamicin B. From Klebsiella pneumoniae.
   9144..9192    +  polyA_signal   poly(A) signal: synthetic polyadenylation signal
   9212..9266    -  misc_feature   bom (fragment): basis of mobility region from pBR322
   9368..9403    -  CDS            rop (fragment): Rop protein, which maintains plasmids at low copy number; rop
   9498..9602    +  promoter       AmpR promoter: bla
   9603..10463   +  CDS            AmpR: β-lactamase; bla; confers resistance to ampicillin, carbenicillin, and related antibiotics
  10634..11222   +  rep_origin     ori: high-copy-number ColE1/pMB1/pBR322/pUC origin of replication
  11405..11458   +  CDS            lacI (fragment): lac repressor; lacI; The lac repressor binds to the lac operator to inhibit transcription in E. coli. This inhibition can be relieved by adding lactose or isopropyl-β-D-thiogalactopyranoside (IPTG).
  11474..11571   -  promoter       AmpR promoter: bla
