[The description below was written by a language model from this plasmid's Addgene catalogue record and pLannotate feature annotations shown in this document.]
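Description:
pDESTmycDICER is a mammalian expression plasmid of about 11.7 kb carrying the human DICER1 coding sequence, inserted by Gateway recombination into the pDESTmyc destination backbone. It is propagated in E. coli as a high-copy plasmid through a ColE1/pUC-type origin and selected with ampicillin via the β-lactamase gene. An f1 origin is also present. The several short lacZα, lacI, rop and bom fragments in the annotation appear to be backbone remnants rather than functional parts.

Expression is driven by the human cytomegalovirus immediate early enhancer and promoter. Downstream, attB1 and attB2 sites flank the roughly 5.8 kb Dicer open reading frame, marking the junctions left by the Gateway reaction. The catalogue lists an N-terminal Myc epitope supplied by the backbone, although this tag is not called in the feature table. A polyhistidine tag is fused directly to the C terminus of the insert. Transcripts are processed using SV40-derived intron fragments and an SV40 polyadenylation signal. A separate cassette with the SV40 enhancer/early promoter, the neomycin phosphotransferase gene and a synthetic poly(A) signal should permit G418 selection of transfected mammalian cells. An antisense T7 promoter lies just beyond attB2.

Dicer is the RNase III-type endoribonuclease that cleaves long double-stranded RNAs and pre-miRNA hairpins into siRNAs and mature miRNAs. The depositor notes that this insert carries an N1660Y substitution. The construct comes from work characterizing human Argonaute-containing ribonucleoprotein complexes. It is suited to producing epitope-tagged Dicer in cultured cells for detection, immunoprecipitation or affinity purification of associated factors.
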