Addgene plasmid #19873: pDESTmycDICER
Depositing lab: Thomas Tuschl. Depositing organization: Rockefeller University. Publication: Molecular characterization of human Argonaute-containing ribonucleoprotein complexes and their bound target mRNAs. Landthaler M, Gaidatzis D, Rothballer A, Chen PY, Soll SJ, Dinic L, Ojo T, Hafner M, Zavolan M, Tuschl T. RNA. 2008 Dec;14(12):2580-96. doi: 10.1261/rna.1351608. Epub 2008 Oct 31. PubMed 18978028.
Backbone
  Vector backbone: pDESTmyc
  Backbone size w/o insert (bp): 5862
  Vector type: Mammalian Expression
Growth in bacteria
  Bacterial resistance: Ampicillin, 100 μg/mL
  Growth temperature: 37°C
  Growth strain: DH5alpha
  Copy number: High Copy
Gene/Insert
  Gene/Insert name: dicer 1, ribonuclease type III (alt name: DCR1, Dicer, HERNA, KIAA0928)
  Species: H. sapiens (human)
  Insert size (bp): 5772
  GenBank ID: NM_177438
  Entrez Gene: DICER1 (a.k.a. DCR1, Dicer, Dicer1e, GLOW, HERNA, K12H4.8-LIKE, MNG1, RMSE2, aviD)
  Tag / fusion protein: Myc (N terminal on backbone); His (C terminal on insert)
  Cloning method: Gateway Cloning
  Sequencing primers: 5′ CMV
Terms and licenses: Academic/Nonprofit Terms; Industry Terms: Not Available to Industry
Depositor comments: The Dicer insert contains an N1660Y mutation.
How to cite: pDESTmycDICER was a gift from Thomas Tuschl (Addgene plasmid # 19873 ; http://n2t.net/addgene:19873 ; RRID:Addgene_19873)
