>Addgene plasmid #19873 | pDESTmycDICER | addgene partial sequence | sequence record 53917 | CMV-F 5'-CGCAAATGGGCGGTAGGCGTG-3'
GTGACCGTCAGATCGCCTGGAGACGCCATCCACGCTGTTTTGACCTCCATAGAAGACACCGGGACCGATC
CAGCCTCCGGACTCTAGCCTAGGCCGCGGTACCACCATGGAACAAAAACTTATTTCTGAAGAAGATCTGT
CTAGATCAACAAGTTTGTACAAAAAAGCAGGCTCCACCATGGGAACCAATTCAGTCGACATGAAAAGCCC
TGCTTTGCAACCCCTCAGCATGGCAGGCCTGCAGCTCATGACCCCTGCTTCCTCACCAATGGGTCCTTTC
TTTGGACTGCCATGGCAACAAGAAGCAATTCATGATAACATTTATACGCCAAGAAAATATCAGGTTGAAC
TGCTTGAAGCAGCTCTGGATCATAATACCATCGTCTGTTTAAACACTGGCTCAGGGAAGACATTTATTGC
AGTACTACTCACTAAAGAGCTGTCCTATCAGATCAGGGGAGACTTCAGCAGAAATGGAAAAAGGACGGTG
TTCTTGGTCAACTCTGCAAACCAGGTTGCTCAACAAGTGTCAGCTGTCAGAACTCATTCAGATCTCAAGG
TTGGGGAATACTCAAACCTAGAAGTAAATGCATCTTGGACAAAAGAGAGATGGAACCAAGAGTTTACTAA
GCACCAGGTTCTCATTATGACTTGCTATGTCGCCTTGAATGTTTTGAAAAATGGTTACTTATCACTGTCA
GACATTAACCTTTTGGTGTTTGATGAGTGTCATCTTGCAATCCTAGACCACCCCTATCGAGAAATTATGA
AGCTCTGTGAAAATTGTCCATCATGTCCTCGCATTTTGGGACTAACTGCTTCCATTTTAAATGGGAAATG
TGATCCAGAGGAATTGGAAGAAAAGATTCAGAACCTAGAGAAAATTCTTAAGAGTAATGCTGAAACTGCA
ACTGACCTGGTGGTCTTAGACAGGGTATACTTCTCAGCCATGTGAAAATTGTGT
