>Addgene plasmid #19873 | pDESTmycDICER | addgene partial sequence | sequence record 53920 | M13-F20 5'-TGTAAAACGACGGCCAGT-3'
CTATGACGTCGCATGCACGCGATCAACCACTTTGTACAAGAAAGCTGGGTCTAGATATCTCGAGTGCGGC
CGCTCAGTGATGGTGATGGTGATGGCTATTGGGAACCTGAGGTTGATTAGCTTTGAGGCTTCGGAGGGCT
CTTCTTGCTGCTGCAGATTTGGCAATCCTGTAACTTCGACCAACACCTTTAAATTTCCCCTTTCCTACTA
CTTCCACAGTGACTCTGACCTTCCCGTCATAAGTTCTCTCAGCCGGGCTAAATTTGGCAGTTTCTGGTTC
CATTTCAAGCAATTCTCGCACTGGGGAACGGGGTACATTTGCAGAAAACTTTTCTATTAGTGGCCGCATC
ATGGGATAGTACACCTGCCAGACTGTCTCCAGTGACATCCCACTATCCATGTAAATGGCACCAGCAAGCG
ACTCAAAAATATCCCCCATGGCCTTTGGAACTTCAATATCCTCTTCTTTCTCTTCATCCTCCTCAGATCT
CCTAAGCTCAGAATCCATTCCTTGCATTTCATTCTTCTCAAGCTGAAACTGCACAAAGTCATCAATGACA
TGGAAGAGCTCAGGAGAGACAGCTTTGAAGTACTTGTGGTAGTCGTACTTTACAGCCAGCGATGCAAAGA
TGGTGTTGTTGACCAGGGCAGACCGCAGGTCTGTCAGGACCCCCGGGGAGTGCTGCCGCGGGTCTTCATA
AAGGTGCTTGGTTATGAGGTAGTCCAAAATCGCATCTCCCAGGAATTCTAAGCGCTGGTAACAATCAGTG
ATAGTATTGTAGTGGTAGGAGGCATGTGTAAAAGCCTGGAGAAGGTAAGCCTTATTCTTGAATCTGTAGT
TGATTTTC
